>Addgene plasmid #22754 | Orai1-myc E106Q MO70 | depositor full sequence | sequence record 10409 | Author sequence
GCGTTGACATTGATTATTGACTAGTTATTAATAGTAATCAATTACGGGGTCATTAGTTCATAGCCCATAT
ATGGAGTTCCGCGTTACATAACTTACGGTAAATGGCCCGCCTGGCTGACCGCCCAACGACCCCCGCCCAT
TGACGTCAATAATGACGTATGTTCCCATAGTAACGCCAATAGGGACTTTCCATTGACGTCAATGGGTGGA
GTATTTACGGTAAACTGCCCACTTGGCAGTACATCAAGTGTATCATATGCCAAGTACGCCCCCTATTGAC
GTCAATGACGGTAAATGGCCCGCCTGGCATTATGCCCAGTACATGACCTTATGGGACTTTCCTACTTGGC
AGTACATCTACGTATTAGTCATCGCTATTACCATGGTGATGCGGTTTTGGCAGTACATCAATGGGCGTGG
ATAGCGGTTTGACTCACGGGGATTTCCAAGTCTCCACCCCATTGACGTCAATGGGAGTTTGTTTTGGCAC
CAAAATCAACGGGACTTTCCAAAATGTCGTAACAACTCCGCCCCATTGACGCAAATGGGCGGTAGGCGTG
TACGGTGGGAGGTCTATATAAGCAGAGCTCAATAAAAGAGCCCACAACCCCTCACTCGGCGCGCCAGTCC
TCCGATAGACTGCGTCGCCCGGGTACCCGTATTCCCAATAAAGCCTCTTGCTGTTTGCATCCGAATCGTG
GACTCGCTGATCCTTGGGAGGGTCTCCTCAGATTGATTGACTGCCCACCTCGGGGGTCTTTCATTTGGAG
GTTCCACCGAGATTTGGAGACCCCTGCCCAGGGACCACCGACCCCCCCGCCGGGAGGTAAGCTGGCCAGC
GGTCGTTTCGTGTCTGTCTCTGTCTTTGTGCGTGTTTGTGCCGGCATCTAATGTTTGCGCCTGCGTCTGT
ACTAGTTAGCTAACTAGCTCTGTATCTGGCGGACCCGTGGTGGAACTGACGAGTTCTGAACACCCGGCCG
CAACCCTGGGAGACGTCCCAGGGACTTTGGGGGCCGTTTTTGTGGCCCGACCTGAGGAAGGGAGTCGATG
TGGAATCCGACCCCGTCAGGATATGTGGTTCTGGTAGGAGACGAGAACCTAAAACAGTTCCCGCCTCCGT
CTGAATTTTTGCTTTCGGTTTGGAACCGAAGCCGCGCGTCTTGTCTGCTGCAGCGCTGCAGCATCGTTCT
GTGTTGTCTCTGTCTGACTGTGTTTCTGTATTTGTCTGAAAATTAGGGCCAGACTGTTACCACTCCCTTA
AGTTTGACCTTAGGTCACTGGAAAGATGTCGAGCGGATCGCTCACAACCAGTCGGTAGATGTCAAGAAGA
GACGTTGGGTTACCTTCTGCTCTGCAGAATGGCCAACCTTTAACGTCGGATGGCCGCGAGACGGCACCTT
TAACCGAGACCTCATCACCCAGGTTAAGATCAAGGTCTTTTCACCTGGCCCGCATGGACACCCAGACCAG
GTCCCCTACATCGTGACCTGGGAAGCCTTGGCTTTTGACCCCCCTCCCTGGGTCAAGCCCTTTGTACACC
CTAAGCCTCCGCCTCCTCTTCCTCCATCCGCCCCGTCTCTCCCCCTTGAACCTCCTCGTTCGACCCCGCC
TCGATCCTCCCTTTATCCAGCCCTCACTCCTTCTCTAGGCGCCGGAATTAGATCGATCTCTCGAGATGCA
TCCGGAGCCCGCCCCGCCCCCGAGCCGTAGCAGTCCCGAGCTTCCCCCAAGCGGCGGCAGCACCACCAGC
GGCAGCCGCCGGAGCCGCCGCCGCAGCGGGGACGGGGAGCCCCCGGGGGCCCCGCCACCGCCGCCGTCCG
CCGTCACCTACCCGGACTGGATCGGCCAGAGTTACTCCGAGGTGATGAGCCTCAACGAGCACTCCATGCA
GGCGCTGTCCTGGCGCAAGCTCTACTTGAGCCGCGCCAAGCTTAAAGCCTCCAGCCGGACCTCGGCTCTG
CTCTCCGGCTTCGCCATGGTGGCAATGGTGCAGGTGCAGCTGGACGCTGACCACGACTACCCACCGGGGC
TGCTCATCGCCTTCAGTGCCTGCACCACAGTGCTGGTGGCTGTGCACCTGTTTGCGCTCATGATCAGCAC
CTGCATCCTGCCCAACATCGAGGCGGTGAGCAACGTGCACAATCTCAACTCGGTCAAGGAGTCCCCCCAT
GAGCGCATGCACCGCCACATCGAGCTGGCCTGGGCCTTCTCCACCGTCATTGGCACGCTGCTCTTCCTAG
CTGAGGTGGTGCTGCTCTGCTGGGTCAAGTTCTTGCCCCTCAAGAAGCAGCCAGGCCAGCCAAGGCCCAC
CAGCAAGCCCCCCGCCAGTGGCGCAGCAGCCAACGTCAGCACCAGCGGCATCACCCCGGGCCAGGCAGCT
GCCATCGCCTCGACCACCATCATGGTGCCCTTCGGCCTGATCTTTATCGTCTTCGCCGTCCACTTCTACC
GCTCACTGGTTAGCCATAAGACCGACCGACAGTTCCAGGAGCTCAACGAGCTGGCGGAGTTTGCCCGCTT
ACAGGACCAGCTGGACCACAGAGGGGACCACCCCCTGACGCCCGGCAGCCACTATGCCGAGCAAAAGCTC
ATTTCTGAGGAAGATCTCTAGAATTCTACGTTAACCAGATCGATATTGCGGCCGCTGACTACAAGGACGA
CGATGACAAGTGAGAATTGTCGCGAGTAATTCCGGTTATTTTCCACCATATTGCCGTCTTTTGGCAATGT
GAGGGCCCGGAAACCTGGCCCTGTCTTCTTGACGAGCATTCCTAGGGGTCTTTCCCCTCTCGCCAAAGGA
ATGCAAGGTCTGTTGAATGTCGTGAAGGAAGCAGTTCCTCTGGAAGCTTCTTGAAGACAAACAACGTCTG
TAGCGACCCTTTGCAGGCAGCGGAACCCCCCACCTGGCGACAGGTGCCTCTGCGGCCAAAAGCCACGTGT
ATAAGATACACCTGCAAAGGCGGCACAACCCCAGTGCCACGTTGTGAGTTGGATAGTTGTGGAAAGAGTC
AAATGGCTCTCCTCAAGCGTATTCAACAAGGGGCTGAAGGATGCCCAGAAGGTACCCCATTGTATGGGAT
CTGATCTGGGGCCTCGGTGCACATGCTTTACATGTGTTTAGTCGAGGTTAAAAAACGTCTAGGCCCCCCG
AACCACGGGGACGTGGTTTTCCTTTGAAAAACACGATGATAATACCATGGCCACCACCCAATCGGATCCA
CCGGTCGCCACCATGGTGAGCAAGGGCGAGGAGCTGTTCACCGGGGTGGTGCCCATCCTGGTCGAGCTGG
ACGGCGACGTAAACGGCCACAAGTTCAGCGTGTCCGGCGAGGGCGAGGGCGATGCCACCTACGGCAAGCT
GACCCTGAAGTTCATCTGCACCACCGGCAAGCTGCCCGTGCCCTGGCCCACCCTCGTGACCACCCTGACC
TACGGCGTGCAGTGCTTCAGCCGCTACCCCGACCACATGAAGCAGCACGACTTCTTCAAGTCCGCCATGC
CCGAAGGCTACGTCCAGGAGCGCACCATCTTCTTCAAGGACGACGGCAACTACAAGACCCGCGCCGAGGT
GAAGTTCGAGGGCGACACCCTGGTGAACCGCATCGAGCTGAAGGGCATCGACTTCAAGGAGGACGGCAAC
ATCCTGGGGCACAAGCTGGAGTACAACTACAACAGCCACAACGTCTATATCATGGCCGACAAGCAGAAGA
ACGGCATCAAGGTGAACTTCAAGATCCGCCACAACATCGAGGACGGCAGCGTGCAGCTCGCCGACCACTA
CCAGCAGAACACCCCCATCGGCGACGGCCCCGTGCTGCTGCCCGACAACCACTACCTGAGCACCCAGTCC
GCCCTGAGCAAAGACCCCAACGAGAAGCGCGATCACATGGTCCTGCTGGAGTTCGTGACCGCCGCCGGGA
TCACTCTCGGCATGGACGAGCTGTACAAGTAAAGCGGCCGTTAATTCTACCGGGTAGGGGAGGCGCTTTT
CCCAAGGCAGTCTGGAGCATGCGCTTTAGCAGCCCCGCTGGGCACTTGGCGCTACACAAGTGGCCTCTGG
CCTCGCACACATTCCACATCCACCGGTAGGCGCCAACCGGCTCCGTTCTTTGGTGGCCCCTTCGCGCCAC
CTTCTACTCCTCCCCTAGTCAGGAAGTTCCCCCCCGCCCCGCAGCTCGCGTCGTGCAGGACGTGACAAAT
GGAAGTAGCACGTCTCACTAGTCTCGTGCAGATGGACAGCACCGCTGAGCAATGGAAGCGGGTAGGCCTT
TGGGGCAGCGGCCAATAGCAGCTTTGCTCCTTCGCTTTCTGGGCTCAGAGGCTGGGAAGGGGTGGGTCCG
GGGGCGGGCTCAGGGGCGGGCTCAGGGGCGGGGCGGGCGCCCGAAGGTCCTCCGGAGGCCCGGCATTCTG
CACGCTTCAAAAGCGCACGTCTGCCGCGCTGTTCTCCTCTTCCTCATCTCCGGGCCTTTCGACCTGCAGC
CCAAGCTTACCATGACCGAGTACAAGCCCACGGTGCGCCTCGCCACCCGCGACGACGTCCCCAGGGCCGT
ACGCACCCTCGCCGCCGCGTTCGCCGACTACCCCGCCACGCGCCACACCGTCGATCCGGACCGCCACATC
GAGCGGGTCACCGAGCTGCAAGAACTCTTCCTCACGCGCGTCGGGCTCGACATCGGCAAGGTGTGGGTCG
CGGACGACGGCGCCGCGGTGGCGGTCTGGACCACGCCGGAGAGCGTCGAAGCGGGGGCGGTGTTCGCCGA
GATCGGCCCGCGCATGGCCGAGTTGAGCGGTTCCCGGCTGGCCGCGCAGCAACAGATGGAAGGCCTCCTG
GCGCCGCACCGGCCCAAGGAGCCCGCGTGGTTCCTGGCCACCGTCGGCGTCTCGCCCGACCACCAGGGCA
AGGGTCTGGGCAGCGCCGTCGTGCTCCCCGGAGTGGAGGCGGCCGAGCGCGCCGGGGTGCCCGCCTTCCT
GGAGACCTCCGCGCCCCGCAACCTCCCCTTCTACGAGCGGCTCGGCTTCACCGTCACCGCCGACGTCGAG
GTGCCCGAAGGACCGCGCACCTGGTGCATGACCCGCAAGCCCGGTGCCTGACGCCCGCCCCACGACCCGC
AGCGCCCGACCGAAAGGAGCGCACGACCCCATGCATCGATAAAATAAAAGATTTTATTTAGTCTCCAGAA
AAAGGGGGGAATGAAAGACCCCACCTGTAGGTTTGGCAAGCTAGCTTAAGTAACGCCATTTTGCAAGGCA
TGGAAAATACATAACTGAGAATAGAGAAGTTCAGATCAAGGTTAGGAACAGAGAGACAGCAGAATATGGG
CCAAACAGGATATCTGTGGTAAGCAGTTCCTGCCCCGGCTCAGGGCCAAGAACAGATGGTCCCCAGATGC
GGTCCCGCCCTCAGCAGTTTCTAGAGAACCATCAGATGTTTCCAGGGTGCCCCAAGGACCTGAAATGACC
CTGTGCCTTATTTGAACTAACCAATCAGTTCGCTTCTCGCTTCTGTTCGCGCGCTTCTGCTCCCCGAGCT
CAATAAAAGAGCCCACAACCCCTCACTCGGCGCGCCAGTCCTCCGATAGACTGCGTCGCCCGGGTACCCG
TGTATCCAATAAACCCTCTTGCAGTTGCATCCGACTTGTGGTCTCGCTGTTCCTTGGGAGGGTCTCCTCT
GAGTGATTGACTACCCGTCAGCGGGGGTCTTTCATGGGTAACAGTTTCTTGAAGTTGGAGAACAACATTC
TGAGGGTAGGAGTCGAATATTAAGTAATCCTGACTCAATTAGCCACTGTTTTGAATCCACATACTCCAAT
ACTCCTGAAATAGTTCATTATGGACAGCGCAGAAGAGCTGGGGAGAATTAATTCGTAATCATGGTCATAG
CTGTTTCCTGTGTGAAATTGTTATCCGCTCACAATTCCACACAACATACGAGCCGGAAGCATAAAGTGTA
AAGCCTGGGGTGCCTAATGAGTGAGCTAACTCACATTAATTGCGTTGCGCTCACTGCCCGCTTTCCAGTC
GGGAAACCTGTCGTGCCAGCTGCATTAATGAATCGGCCAACGCGCGGGGAGAGGCGGTTTGCGTATTGGG
CGCTCTTCCGCTTCCTCGCTCACTGACTCGCTGCGCTCGGTCGTTCGGCTGCGGCGAGCGGTATCAGCTC
ACTCAAAGGCGGTAATACGGTTATCCACAGAATCAGGGGATAACGCAGGAAAGAACATGTGAGCAAAAGG
CCAGCAAAAGGCCAGGAACCGTAAAAAGGCCGCGTTGCTGGCGTTTTTCCATAGGCTCCGCCCCCCTGAC
GAGCATCACAAAAATCGACGCTCAAGTCAGAGGTGGCGAAACCCGACAGGACTATAAAGATACCAGGCGT
TTCCCCCTGGAAGCTCCCTCGTGCGCTCTCCTGTTCCGACCCTGCCGCTTACCGGATACCTGTCCGCCTT
TCTCCCTTCGGGAAGCGTGGCGCTTTCTCATAGCTCACGCTGTAGGTATCTCAGTTCGGTGTAGGTCGTT
CGCTCCAAGCTGGGCTGTGTGCACGAACCCCCCGTTCAGCCCGACCGCTGCGCCTTATCCGGTAACTATC
GTCTTGAGTCCAACCCGGTAAGACACGACTTATCGCCACTGGCAGCAGCCACTGGTAACAGGATTAGCAG
AGCGAGGTATGTAGGCGGTGCTACAGAGTTCTTGAAGTGGTGGCCTAACTACGGCTACACTAGAAGGACA
GTATTTGGTATCTGCGCTCTGCTGAAGCCAGTTACCTTCGGAAAAAGAGTTGGTAGCTCTTGATCCGGCA
AACAAACCACCGCTGGTAGCGGTGGTTTTTTTGTTTGCAAGCAGCAGATTACGCGCAGAAAAAAAGGATC
TCAAGAAGATCCTTTGATCTTTTCTACGGGGTCTGACGCTCAGTGGAACGAAAACTCACGTTAAGGGATT
TTGGTCATGAGATTATCAAAAAGGATCTTCACCTAGATCCTTTTAAATTAAAAATGAAGTTTTAAATCAA
TCTAAAGTATATATGAGTAAACTTGGTCTGACAGTTACCAATGCTTAATCAGTGAGGCACCTATCTCAGC
GATCTGTCTATTTCGTTCATCCATAGTTGCCTGACTCCCCGTCGTGTAGATAACTACGATACGGGAGGGC
TTACCATCTGGCCCCAGTGCTGCAATGATACCGCGAGACCCACGCTCACCGGCTCCAGATTTATCAGCAA
TAAACCAGCCAGCCGGAAGGGCCGAGCGCAGAAGTGGTCCTGCAACTTTATCCGCCTCCATCCAGTCTAT
TAATTGTTGCCGGGAAGCTAGAGTAAGTAGTTCGCCAGTTAATAGTTTGCGCAACGTTGTTGCCATTGCT
ACAGGCATCGTGGTGTCACGCTCGTCGTTTGGTATGGCTTCATTCAGCTCCGGTTCCCAACGATCAAGGC
GAGTTACATGATCCCCCATGTTGTGCAAAAAAGCGGTTAGCTCCTTCGGTCCTCCGATCGTTGTCAGAAG
TAAGTTGGCCGCAGTGTTATCACTCATGGTTATGGCAGCACTGCATAATTCTCTTACTGTCATGCCATCC
GTAAGATGCTTTTCTGTGACTGGTGAGTACTCAACCAAGTCATTCTGAGAATAGTGTATGCGGCGACCGA
GTTGCTCTTGCCCGGCGTCAATACGGGATAATACCGCGCCACATAGCAGAACTTTAAAAGTGCTCATCAT
TGGAAAACGTTCTTCGGGGCGAAAACTCTCAAGGATCTTACCGCTGTTGAGATCCAGTTCGATGTAACCC
ACTCGTGCACCCAACTGATCTTCAGCATCTTTTACTTTCACCAGCGTTTCTGGGTGAGCAAAAACAGGAA
GGCAAAATGCCGCAAAAAAGGGAATAAGGGCGACACGGAAATGTTGAATACTCATACTCTTCCTTTTTCA
ATATTATTGAAGCATTTATCAGGGTTATTGTCTCATGAGCGGATACATATTTGAATGTATTTAGAAAAAT
AAACAAATAGGGGTTCCGCGCACATTTCCCCGAAAAGTGCCACCTGACGTCTAAGAAACCATTATTATCA
TGACATTAACCTATAAAAATAGGCGTATCACGAGGCCCTTTCGTCTCGCGCGTTTCGGTGATGACGGTGA
AAACCTCTGACACATGCAGCTCCCGGAGACGGTCACAGCTTGTCTGTAAGCGGATGCCGGGAGCAGACAA
GCCCGTCAGGGCGCGTCAGCGGGTGTTGGCGGGTGTCGGGGCTGGCTTAACTATGCGGCATCAGAGCAGA
TTGTACTGAGAGTGCACCATATGCGGTGTGAAATACCGCACAGATGCGTAAGGAGAAAATACCGCATCAG
GCGCCATTCGCCATTCAGGCTGCGCAACTGTTGGGAAGGGCGATCGGTGCGGGCCTCTTCGCTATTACGC
CAGC
Features (pLannotate 1.2.2; 23 found; start..end, strand, type, name):
      6..385     +  enhancer       CMV enhancer: human cytomegalovirus immediate early enhancer
    386..589     +  promoter       CMV promoter: human cytomegalovirus (CMV) immediate early promoter
    590..765     +  LTR            5' LTR (truncated): truncated long terminal repeat from Moloney murine sarcoma virus
    829..1170    +  misc_feature   MESV Ψ: packaging signal of murine embryonic stem cell virus
   1237..1653    +  CDS            gag (truncated): truncated Moloney murine leukemia virus (MMLV) gag gene lacking the start codon
   1676..2578    +  CDS            ORAI1: CRCM1_HUMAN - Also known as CRACM1, TMEM142A. Experimental evidence at protein level: Swiss-Prot protein existence level 1. Ca(2+) release-activated Ca(2+) (CRAC) channel subunit which mediates Ca(2+) influx following depletion of intracellular Ca(2+) stores and channel activation by the Ca(2+) sensor, STIM1 (PubMed:16582901, PubMed:16645049, PubMed:16733527, PubMed:16766533, PubMed:16807233, PubMed:19249086, PubMed:23307288, PubMed:24351972, PubMed:24591628, PubMed:28219928, PubMed:20354224, PubMed:26956484). CRAC channels are the main pathway for Ca(2+) influx in T-cells and promote the immu
   2579..2598    +  CDS            Myc (fragment): Myc (human c-Myc proto-oncogene) epitope tag
   2650..2670    +  CDS            FLAG (fragment): FLAG® epitope tag, followed by an enterokinase cleavage site
   2731..3192    +  misc_feature   IRES: internal ribosome entry site (IRES) of the encephalomyocarditis virus (EMCV)
   3233..3952    +  CDS            EGFP: the original enhanced GFP (Yang et al., 1996) mammalian codon-optimized
   3972..4471    +  promoter       PGK promoter: mouse phosphoglycerate kinase 1 promoter
   4492..5091    +  CDS            PuroR: puromycin N-acetyltransferase; pac from Streptomyces alboniger; confers resistance to puromycin
   5191..5705    +  LTR            3' LTR: 3' long terminal repeat from murine embryonic stem cell virus
   5898..5914    -  protein_bind   lac operator: The lac repressor binds to the lac operator to inhibit transcription in E. coli. This inhibition can be relieved by adding lactose or isopropyl-β-D-thiogalactopyranoside (IPTG). lac repressor encoded by lacI
   5922..5952    -  promoter       lac promoter: promoter for the E. coli lac operon
   5967..5988    -  protein_bind   CAP binding site: CAP binding activates transcription in the presence of cAMP. E. coli catabolite activator protein
   6001..6093    -  CDS            lacI (fragment): lac repressor; lacI; The lac repressor binds to the lac operator to inhibit transcription in E. coli. This inhibition can be relieved by adding lactose or isopropyl-β-D-thiogalactopyranoside (IPTG).
   6276..6864    -  rep_origin     ori: high-copy-number ColE1/pMB1/pBR322/pUC origin of replication
   7035..7895    -  CDS            AmpR: β-lactamase; bla; confers resistance to ampicillin, carbenicillin, and related antibiotics
   7896..8000    -  promoter       AmpR promoter: bla
   8095..8130    +  CDS            rop (fragment): Rop protein, which maintains plasmids at low copy number; rop
   8232..8331    +  misc_feature   bom (fragment): basis of mobility region from pBR322
   8337..8404    -  CDS            lacZα (fragment): LacZα fragment of β-galactosidase; lacZ fragment
