[The description below was written by a language model from this plasmid's Addgene catalogue record and pLannotate feature annotations shown in this document.]
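Description:
Orai1-myc E106Q MO70 is a gammaretroviral mammalian expression plasmid built on the MO70 backbone, about 8.4 kb in total. It carries human ORAI1 with the E106Q point mutation and a C-terminal myc epitope tag. In bacteria it is maintained through a high-copy ColE1/pUC-type origin and selected with ampicillin via the β-lactamase gene. Short remnants of lac, rop and bom sequences are backbone leftovers.

The viral transcription unit begins with a CMV enhancer/promoter fused to a truncated 5' LTR, a hybrid arrangement that drives strong production of genomic RNA in transfected packaging cells. It is followed by the MESV Ψ packaging signal and a truncated, start-codon-less gag segment that aids encapsidation, and it ends in an MESV 3' LTR. Between these elements sits the ORAI1 coding sequence fused to the myc tag. A short FLAG-like fragment is annotated just downstream, but the record does not say whether it is translated. An EMCV IRES then directs translation of EGFP from the same transcript, so green fluorescence marks transduced cells expressing the channel subunit. A separate mouse PGK promoter drives puromycin N-acetyltransferase for selection of stable integrants.

ORAI1 is a subunit of the Ca2+ release-activated Ca2+ (CRAC) channel, which is activated by STIM1 after depletion of intracellular stores. The associated publication identifies it as an essential pore subunit. The record does not describe the functional effect of the E106Q substitution. In that context, the construct is suited to retroviral delivery of the mutant into mammalian cells, with the myc tag for detection, to test how this residue contributes to store-operated calcium entry.
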