Addgene plasmid #22754: Orai1-myc E106Q MO70
Depositing lab: Anjana Rao. Depositing organization: Boston Children's Hospital. Publication: Orai1 is an essential pore subunit of the CRAC channel. Prakriya M, Feske S, Gwack Y, Srikanth S, Rao A, Hogan PG. Nature. 2006 Sep 14. 443(7108):230-3. 10.1038/nature05122 PubMed 16921383.
Backbone
  Vector backbone: MO70
  Backbone size w/o insert (bp): 7400
  Vector type: Mammalian Expression, Retroviral
  Selectable markers: Puromycin
Growth in bacteria
  Bacterial resistance: Ampicillin, 100 μg/mL
  Growth temperature: 37°C
  Growth strain: DH5alpha
  Copy number: Unknown
Gene/Insert
  Gene/Insert name: Orai1 E106Q (alt name: Orai1)
  Species: H. sapiens (human)
  Insert size (bp): 1000
  Mutation: E106Q
  Entrez Gene: ORAI1 (a.k.a. CRACM1, IMD9, ORAT1, TAM2, TMEM142A)
  Tag / fusion protein: myc (C terminal on insert)
  Cloning method: Restriction Enzyme
  Sequencing primers: 5′ n/a; 3′ IRES-R
Terms and licenses: Academic/Nonprofit Terms; Industry Terms: Not Available to Industry
Depositor comments: Lab Plasmid #SF101
How to cite: Orai1-myc E106Q MO70 was a gift from Anjana Rao (Addgene plasmid # 22754 ; http://n2t.net/addgene:22754 ; RRID:Addgene_22754)
