>Addgene plasmid #22754 | Orai1-myc E106Q MO70 | addgene partial sequence | sequence record 28600 | 22754 with hOrai1-R 5'-agaacttgacccagcagagc
GAGAGCAGCGTGCCAATGACGGTGGAGAAGGCCCAGGCCAGCTCGATGTGGCGGTGCATGCGCTCATGGG
GGGACTCCTTGACCGAGTTGAGATTGTGCACGTTGCTCACCGCCTCGATGTTGGGCAGGATGCAGGTGCT
GATCATGAGCGCAAACAGGTGCACAGCCACCAGCACTGTGGTGCAGGCACTGAAGGCGATGAGCAGCCCC
GGTGGGTAGTCGTGGTCAGCGTCCAGCTGCACCTGCACCATTGCCACCATGGCGAAGCCGGAGAGCAGAG
CCGAGGTCCGGCTGGAGGCTTTAAGCTTGGCGCGGCTCAAGTAGAGCTTGCGCCAGGACAGCGCCTGCAT
GGAGTGCTCGTTGAGGCTCATCACCTCGGAGTAACTCTGGCCGATCCAGTCCGGGTAGGTGACGGCGGAC
GGCGGCGGTGGCGGGGCCCCCGGGGGCTCCCCGTCCCCGCTGCGGCGGCGGCTCCGGCGGCTGCCGCTGG
TGGTGCTGCCGCCGCTTGGGGGAAGCTCGGGACTGCTACGGCTCGGGGGCGGGGCGGGCTCCGGATGCAT
CTCGAGAGATCGATCTAATTCCGGCGCCTAGAGAAGGAGTGAGGGCTGGATAAAGGGAGGATCGAGGCGG
GGTCGAACGAGGAGGTTCAAGGGCGAGAGACGGGGCGGATGGAGGAAGAGGAGGCGGAGGCTTAGGGTGT
ACAAAGGGCTTGAC
