>Addgene plasmid #22754 | Orai1-myc E106Q MO70 | addgene partial sequence | sequence record 28601 | 22754 with IRES-R
CGACAATTCTCACTTGTCNTCGTCGTCCTTGTAGTCAGCGGCCGCAATATCGATCTGGTTAACGTAGAAT
TCTAGAGATCTTCCTCAGAAATGAGCTTTTGCTCGGCATAGTGGCTGCCGGGCGTCAGGGGGTGGTCCCC
TCTGTGGTCCAGCTGGTCCTGTAAGCGGGCAAACTCCGCCAGCTCGTTGAGCTCCTGGAACTGTCGGTCG
GTCTTATGGCTAACCAGTGAGCGGNAGAAGTGGACGGCGAAGACGATAAAGATCAGGCCGAAGGGCACCA
TGATGGTGGTCGAGGCGATGGCAGCTGCCTGGNCCGGGGTGATGCCGCTGGTGCTGACGTTGGNNGCTGC
GCCACTGGCGGGGGGCTTGCTGGTGGGCCTTGGCTGGCCTGGCTGCTTCTTGAGGGGCAAGAACTTGACC
CAGCAGAGCAGCACCACCTCAGCTAGGAAGAGCAGCGTGCCAATGACGGTGGAGAATGCCCAGGNCNGCT
CGATGTGGCGGTGCATGCGCTCATGGGGGGACTCCNTGNNCGAGTTGAGATTGTGCACGTTGCTCACCGC
CTCGATGTTTGGGCANGATGCATGTGCTGATCNNGAGCGCAAACTGGTGCACAGNNCACCAGCACTGT
